Addgene plasmid #241389: Bxb1-GT-UbC-mStayGold
Purpose: Bxb1-GT donor plasmid for integrating a transcription unit for constitutive expression of mStayGold with UbC promoter
Depositing lab: Richard Davis. Depositing organization: Leiden University Medical Center. Publication: STRAIGHT-IN Dual: a platform for dual, single-copy integrations of DNA payloads and gene circuits into human induced pluripotent stem cells. Blanch-Asensio A, Ploessl DS, Wang NB, Mummery CL, Galloway KE, Davis RP. bioRxiv [Preprint]. 2024 Oct 17:2024.10.17.616637. doi: 10.1101/2024.10.17.616637. PubMed 39464154.
Backbone
  Vector backbone: pBR322/pUC
  Backbone size w/o insert (bp): 4700
  Vector type: Mammalian Expression
Growth in bacteria
  Bacterial resistance: Ampicillin, 100 μg/mL
  Growth temperature: 37°C
  Growth strain: NEB Stable
  Copy number: High Copy
Gene/Insert
  Gene/Insert name: mStayGold
  Species: Synthetic
  Insert size (bp): 2200
  Promoter: UbC
  Cloning method: Gibson Cloning
Terms and licenses: Academic/Nonprofit Terms; Industry Terms: Not Available to Industry
How to cite: Bxb1-GT-UbC-mStayGold was a gift from Richard Davis (Addgene plasmid # 241389 ; http://n2t.net/addgene:241389 ; RRID:Addgene_241389)
