[The description below was written by a language model from this plasmid's Addgene catalogue record and pLannotate feature annotations shown in this document.]
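Description:
Bxb1-GT-UbC-mStayGold is a mammalian expression donor plasmid of about 7 kb, built on a pBR322/pUC-type backbone. It is designed for Bxb1 integrase-mediated insertion of a reporter transcription unit into a genomic landing pad carrying the matching "GT" attachment-site variant. It is propagated in E. coli at high copy from a ColE1/pUC origin under ampicillin selection (AmpR with its own bla promoter). The backbone also carries an f1 origin and remnants of lac, bom and rop sequences.

The payload is a constitutive cassette in which the human ubiquitin C (UbC) promoter drives the synthetic green fluorescent protein mStayGold, terminated by a bGH polyadenylation signal. The annotation tool did not label the mStayGold coding sequence, but the unannotated gap between the UbC promoter and the poly(A) signal matches its expected position. The Bxb1 attachment site itself is also not annotated. This cassette lies between a loxP site upstream and a lox2272 site downstream. Further upstream, outside the loxP site, are an SV40 early promoter and an EF-1α promoter with no full-length coding sequence annotated after them. This layout suggests a promoter-trap design, in which integration places a promoter in front of a promoterless selection marker in the landing pad, although the record does not state this. The heterospecific lox sites would plausibly let Cre excise flanking auxiliary sequences after integration, leaving only the payload; this is also an inference. The short NeoR/KanR and PuroR fragments next to the lox sites appear to be cloning remnants, not functional markers.

According to the record, the plasmid belongs to a platform for dual, single-copy integration of DNA payloads and gene circuits into human induced pluripotent stem cells. Within that platform it provides stable, constitutive mStayGold fluorescence from a defined locus.
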