Features (pLannotate 1.2.2; 21 found; start..end, strand, type, name):
      2..94      +  CDS            lacI (fragment): lac repressor; lacI; The lac repressor binds to the lac operator to inhibit transcription in E. coli. This inhibition can be relieved by adding lactose or isopropyl-β-D-thiogalactopyranoside (IPTG).
    107..128     +  protein_bind   CAP binding site: CAP binding activates transcription in the presence of cAMP. E. coli catabolite activator protein
    143..173     +  promoter       lac promoter: promoter for the E. coli lac operon
    181..197     +  protein_bind   lac operator: The lac repressor binds to the lac operator to inhibit transcription in E. coli. This inhibition can be relieved by adding lactose or isopropyl-β-D-thiogalactopyranoside (IPTG). lac repressor encoded by lacI
    253..463     +  promoter       SV40 promoter: SV40 early promoter
    485..551     +  CDS            small t antigen (fragment): SV40 (simian virus 40) small t antigen
    558..1736    +  promoter       EF-1α promoter: strong constitutive promoter for human elongation factor EF-1α
   1802..1835    +  protein_bind   loxP: Cre-mediated recombination occurs in the 8-bp core sequence (GCATACAT). Cre recombinase
   1836..1860    -  CDS            NeoR/KanR (fragment): aminoglycoside phosphotransferase confers resistance to neomycin, kanamycin, and G418 (Geneticin®)
   1894..3105    +  promoter       UbC promoter: human ubiquitin C promoter
   3844..4068    +  polyA_signal   bGH poly(A) signal: bovine growth hormone polyadenylation signal
   4078..4099    +  CDS            PuroR (fragment): puromycin N-acetyltransferase; pac from Streptomyces; confers resistance to puromycin
   4100..4132    +  protein_bind   lox2272: Cre-mediated recombination occurs in the 8-bp core sequence (GGATACTT). lox2272 sites are compatible with each other, but incompatible with loxP or loxN sites (Lee and Saito, 1988). Cre recombinase
   4138..4293    +  CDS            lacZα (fragment): LacZα fragment of β-galactosidase; lacZ fragment
   4299..4350    -  misc_feature   bom (fragment): basis of mobility region from pBR322
   4369..4824    +  rep_origin     f1 ori (sequence partly withheld): f1 bacteriophage origin of replication; arrow indicates direction of (+) strand synthesis
   4825..4874    -  misc_feature   bom (fragment): basis of mobility region from pBR322
   4976..5011    -  CDS            rop (fragment): Rop protein, which maintains plasmids at low copy number; rop
   5106..5210    +  promoter       AmpR promoter: bla
   5211..6071    +  CDS            AmpR: β-lactamase; bla; confers resistance to ampicillin, carbenicillin, and related antibiotics
   6242..6830    +  rep_origin     ori: high-copy-number ColE1/pMB1/pBR322/pUC origin of replication
>Addgene plasmid #241389 | Bxb1-GT-UbC-mStayGold | addgene full sequence | sequence record 485735 | Addgene NGS Result
AGCGCCCAATACGCAAACCGCCTCTCCCCGCGCGTTGGCCGATTCATTAATGCAGCTGGCACGACAGGTT
TCCCGACTGGAAAGCGGGCAGTGAGCGCAACGCAATTAATGTGAGTTAGCTCACTCATTAGGCACCCCAG
GCTTTACACTTTATGCTTCCGGCTCGTATGTTGTGTGGAATTGTGAGCGGATAACAATTTCACACAGGAA
ACAGCTATGACCATGATTACGCCAAGCTTAATTCCCTCCCCAGCAGGCAGAAGTATGCAAAGCATGCATC
TCAATTAGTCAGCAACCATAGTCCCGCCCCTAACTCCGCCCATCCCGCCCCTAACTCCGCCCAGTTCCGC
CCATTCTCCGCCCCATGGCTGACTAATTTTTTTTATTTATGCAGAGGCCGAGGCCGCCTCGGCCTCTGAG
CTATTCCAGAAGTAGTGAGGAGGCTTTTTTGGAGGCCTAGGCTTTTGCAAAAAGCTTTGCAAAGATGGAT
AAAGTTTTAAACAGAGAGGAATCTTTGCAGCTAATGGACCTTCTAGGTCTTGAAAGGAGTGGGAATTGGC
TCCGGTGCCCGTCAGTGGGCAGAGCGCACATCGCCCACAGTCCCCGAGAAGTTGGGGGGAGGGGTCGGCA
ATTGAACCGGTGCCTAGAGAAGGTGGCGCGGGGTAAACTGGGAAAGTGATGTCGTGTACTGGCTCCGCCT
TTTTCCCGAGGGTGGGGGAGAACCGTATATAAGTGCAGTAGTCGCCGTGAACGTTCTTTTTCGCAACGGG
TTTGCCGCCAGAACACAGGTAAGTGCCGTGTGTGGTTCCCGCGGGCCTGGCCTCTTTACGGGTTATGGCC
CTTGCGTGCCTTGAATTACTTCCACCTGGCTGCAGTACGTGATTCTTGATCCCGAGCTTCGGGTTGGAAG
TGGGTGGGAGAGTTCGAGGCCTTGCGCTTAAGGAGCCCCTTCGCCTCGTGCTTGAGTTGAGGCCTGGCCT
GGGCGCTGGGGCCGCCGCGTGCGAATCTGGTGGCACCTTCGCGCCTGTCTCGCTGCTTTCGATAAGTCTC
TAGCCATTTAAAATTTTTGATGACCTGCTGCGACGCTTTTTTTCTGGCAAGATAGTCTTGTAAATGCGGG
CCAAGATCTGCACACTGGTATTTCGGTTTTTGGGGCCGCGGGCGGCGACGGGGCCCGTGCGTCCCAGCGC
ACATGTTCGGCGAGGCGGGGCCTGCGAGCGCGGCCACCGAGAATCGGACGGGGGTAGTCTCAAGCTGGCC
GGCCTGCTCTGGTGCCTGGCCTCGCGCCGCCGTGTATCGCCCCGCCCTGGGCGGCAAGGCTGGCCCGGTC
GGCACCAGTTGCGTGAGCGGAAAGATGGCCGCTTCCCGGCCCTGCTGCAGGGAGCTCAAAATGGAGGACG
CGGCGCTCGGGAGAGCGGGCGGGTGAGTCACCCACACAAAGGAAAAGGGCCTTTCCGTCCTCAGCCGTCG
CTTCATGTGACTCCACGGAGTACCGGGCGCCGTCCAGGCACCTCGATTAGTTCTCGAGCTTTTGGAGTAC
GTCGTCTTTAGGTTGGGGGGAGGGGTTTTATGCGATGGAGTTTCCCCACACTGAGTGGGTGGAGACTGAA
GTTAGGCCAGCTTGGCACTTGATGTAATTCTCCTTGGAATTTGCCCTTTTTGAGTTTGGATCTTGGTTCA
TTCTCAAGCCTCAGACAGTGGTTCAAAGTTTTTTTCTTCCATTTCAGGTGTCGTGAGGAATTCGCCACCA
TGGCCGGCTTGTCGACGACGGCGGTCTCCGTCGTCAGGATCATCCGGATCCATAACTTCGTATAGCATAC
ATTATACGAAGTTATCATGATATTCGGCAAGCAGGCATCGACTAGTTAATTAACCCGTGTCGGCTCCAGA
TCTGGCCTCCGCGCCGGGTTTTGGCGCCTCCCGCGGGCGCCCCCCTCCTCACGGCGAGCGCTGCCACGTC
AGACGAAGGGCGCAGCGAGCGTCCTGATCCTTCCGCCCGGACGCTCAGGACAGCGGCCCGCTGCTCATAA
GACTCGGCCTTAGAACCCCAGTATCAGCAGAAGGACATTTTAGGACGGGACTTGGGTGACTCTAGGGCAC
TGGTTTTCTTTCCAGAGAGCGGAACAGGCGAGGAAAAGTAGTCCCTTCTCGGCGATTCTGCGGAGGGATC
TCCGTGGGGCGGTGAACGCCGATGATTATATAAGGACGCGCCGGGTGTGGCACAGCTAGTTCCGTCGCAG
CCGGGATTTGGGTCGCGGTTCTTGTTTGTGGATCGCTGTGATCGTCACTTGGTGAGTAGCGGGCTGCTGG
GCTGGCCGGGGCTTTCGTGGCCGCCGGGCCGCTCGGTGGGACGGAAGCGTGTGGAGAGACCGCCAAGGGC
TGTAGTCTGGGTCCGCGAGCAAGGTTGCCCTGAACTGGGGGTTGGGGGGAGCGCAGCAAAATGGCGGCTG
TTCCCGAGTCTTGAATGGAAGACGCTTGTGAGGCGGGCTGTGAGGTCGTTGAAACAAGGTGGGGGGCATG
GTGGGCGGCAAGAACCCAAGGTCTTGAGGCCTTCGCTAATGCGGGAAAGCTCTTATTCGGGTGAGATGGG
CTGGGGCACCATCTGGGGACCCTGACGTGAAGTTTGTCACTGACTGGAGAACTCGGTTTGTCGTCTGTTG
CGGGGGCGGCAGTTATGGCGGTGCCGTTGGGCAGTGCACCCGTACCTTTGGGAGCGCGCGCCCTCGTCGT
GTCGTGACGTCACCCGTTCTGTTGGCTTATAATGCAGGGTGGGGCCACCTGCCGGTAGGTGTGCGGTAGG
CTTTTCTCCGTCGCAGGACGCAGGGTTCGGGCCTAGGGTAGGCTCTCCTGAATCGACAGGCGCCGGACCT
CTGGTGAGGGGAGGGATAAGTGAGGCGTCAGTTTCTTTGGTCGGTTTTATGTACCTATCTTCTTAAGTAG
CTGAAGCTCCGGTTTTGAACTATGCGCTCGGGGTTGGCGAGTGTGTTTTGTGAAGTTTTTTAGGCACCTT
TTGAAATGTAATCATTTGGGTCAATATGTAATTTTCAGTGTTAGACTAGTAAATTGTCCGCTAAATTCTG
GCCGTTTTTGGCTTTTTTGTTAGACGAAGCTTGGGCCCGGGAATTAATTCACCATGCGGGGTTCTGATCC
GATGGTGTCTACAGGCGAGGAGCTGTTTACCGGCGTGGTGCCCTTCAAGTTCCAGCTGAAGGGCACCATC
AACGGCAAGAGCTTCACCGTGGAAGGCGAGGGCGAGGGCAATAGCCACGAGGGCAGCCACAAAGGCAAGT
ACGTGTGCACCAGCGGCAAACTGCCAATGTCTTGGGCCGCCCTGGGAACTAGCTTCGGCTATGGCATGAA
GTACTACACCAAGTACCCCAGCGGCCTGAAGAACTGGTTCCACGAGGTGATGCCCGAGGGCTTCACCTAC
GACAGACACATCCAGTACAAGGGCGACGGCAGCATCCACGCCAAGCACCAGCACTTCATGAAGAACGGCA
CCTACCACAACATCGTGGAGTTCACCGGCCAGGACTTCAAGGAGAACAGCCCCGTGCTGACCAGCGACAT
GGACGTGAGCCTGCCCAACGAGGTGCAGCACATCCCCATAGATGACGGCGTGGAGTGCACAGTGACCCTG
CAGTACCCTCTGCTGAGCGACGAGAGCAAGTGCGTGGAGGCCTACCAGAACACCATCATCAAGCCCCTGC
ACAATCAGCCAGCCCCCGATGTGCCATTCCACTGGATCAGAAAGCAGTACACCCAGAGCAAGGACGACAC
CGAGGAGAGGGACCACATCATCCAGAGCGAGACACTGGAGGCCCACCTGTAACAACGTTGCACCTGTGCC
TTCTAGTTGCCAGCCATCTGTTGTTTGCCCCTCCCCCGTGCCTTCCTTGACCCTGGAAGGTGCCACTCCC
ACTGTCCTTTCCTAATAAAATGAGGAAATTGCATCGCATTGTCTGAGTAGGTGTCATTCTATTCTGGGGG
GTGGGGTGGGGCAGGACAGCAAGGGGGAGGATTGGGAAGACAATAGCAGGCATGCTGGGGATGCGGTGGG
CTCTATGGCGCTCGCTCGCTGCAAGAACTCTTCCTCACGATAACTTCGTATAGGAGACTTTATACGAAGT
TAAGCGCTCACTGGCCGTCGTTTTACAACGTCGTGACTGGGAAAACCCTGGCGTTACCCAACTTAATCGC
CTTGCAGCACATCCCCCTTTCGCCAGCTGGCGTAATAGCGAAGAGGCCCGCACCGATCGCCCTTCCCAAC
AGTTGCGCAGCCTGAATGGCGAATGGCGCCTGATGCGGTATTTTCTCCTTACGCATCTGTGCGGTATTTC
ACACCGCATA
[95 nt withheld, positions 4351-4445]
T
[46 nt withheld, positions 4447-4492]
C
[141 nt withheld, positions 4494-4634]
CCTTTGACGTTGGAGTCCACGTTCTTT
[37 nt withheld, positions 4662-4698]
ACTCTATCTCGGGCTATTCTTTTGATTTATAAGGGATTTTGCCGATTTCGGTCTATTGGTTAAAAAATGA
GCTGATTTAACAAAAATTTAACGCGAATTTTAACAAAATATTAACGTTTACAATTTTATGGTGCACTCTC
AGTACAATCTGCTCTGATGCCGCATAGTTAAGCCAGCCCCGACACCCGCCAACACCCGCTGACGCGCCCT
GACGGGCTTGTCTGCTCCCGGCATCCGCTTACAGACAAGCTGTGACCGTCTCCGGGAGCTGCATGTGTCA
GAGGTTTTCACCGTCATCACCGAAACGCGCGAGACGAAAGGGCCTCGTGATACGCCTATTTTTATAGGTT
AATGTCATGATAATAATGGTTTCTTAGACGTCAGGTGGCACTTTTCGGGGAAATGTGCGCGGAACCCCTA
TTTGTTTATTTTTCTAAATACATTCAAATATGTATCCGCTCATGAGACAATAACCCTGATAAATGCTTCA
ATAATATTGAAAAAGGAAGAGTATGAGTATTCAACATTTCCGTGTCGCCCTTATTCCCTTTTTTGCGGCA
TTTTGCCTTCCTGTTTTTGCTCACCCAGAAACGCTGGTGAAAGTAAAAGATGCTGAAGATCAGTTGGGTG
CACGAGTGGGTTACATCGAACTGGATCTCAACAGCGGTAAGATCCTTGAGAGTTTTCGCCCCGAAGAACG
TTTTCCAATGATGAGCACTTTTAAAGTTCTGCTATGTGGCGCGGTATTATCCCGTATTGACGCCGGGCAA
GAGCAACTCGGTCGCCGCATACACTATTCTCAGAATGACTTGGTTGAGTACTCACCAGTCACAGAAAAGC
ATCTTACGGATGGCATGACAGTAAGAGAATTATGCAGTGCTGCCATAACCATGAGTGATAACACTGCGGC
CAACTTACTTCTGACAACGATCGGAGGACCGAAGGAGCTAACCGCTTTTTTGCACAACATGGGGGATCAT
GTAACTCGCCTTGATCGTTGGGAACCGGAGCTGAATGAAGCCATACCAAACGACGAGCGTGACACCACGA
TGCCTGTAGCAATGGCAACAACGTTGCGCAAACTATTAACTGGCGAACTACTTACTCTAGCTTCCCGGCA
ACAATTAATAGACTGGATGGAGGCGGATAAAGTTGCAGGACCACTTCTGCGCTCGGCCCTTCCGGCTGGC
TGGTTTATTGCTGATAAATCTGGAGCCGGTGAGCGTGGGTCTCGCGGTATCATTGCAGCACTGGGGCCAG
ATGGTAAGCCCTCCCGTATCGTAGTTATCTACACGACGGGGAGTCAGGCAACTATGGATGAACGAAATAG
ACAGATCGCTGAGATAGGTGCCTCACTGATTAAGCATTGGTAACTGTCAGACCAAGTTTACTCATATATA
CTTTAGATTGATTTAAAACTTCATTTTTAATTTAAAAGGATCTAGGTGAAGATCCTTTTTGATAATCTCA
TGACCAAAATCCCTTAACGTGAGTTTTCGTTCCACTGAGCGTCAGACCCCGTAGAAAAGATCAAAGGATC
TTCTTGAGATCCTTTTTTTCTGCGCGTAATCTGCTGCTTGCAAACAAAAAAACCACCGCTACCAGCGGTG
GTTTGTTTGCCGGATCAAGAGCTACCAACTCTTTTTCCGAAGGTAACTGGCTTCAGCAGAGCGCAGATAC
CAAATACTGTTCTTCTAGTGTAGCCGTAGTTAGGCCACCACTTCAAGAACTCTGTAGCACCGCCTACATA
CCTCGCTCTGCTAATCCTGTTACCAGTGGCTGCTGCCAGTGGCGATAAGTCGTGTCTTACCGGGTTGGAC
TCAAGACGATAGTTACCGGATAAGGCGCAGCGGTCGGGCTGAACGGGGGGTTCGTGCACACAGCCCAGCT
TGGAGCGAACGACCTACACCGAACTGAGATACCTACAGCGTGAGCTATGAGAAAGCGCCACGCTTCCCGA
AGGGAGAAAGGCGGACAGGTATCCGGTAAGCGGCAGGGTCGGAACAGGAGAGCGCACGAGGGAGCTTCCA
GGGGGAAACGCCTGGTATCTTTATAGTCCTGTCGGGTTTCGCCACCTCTGACTTGAGCGTCGATTTTTGT
GATGCTCGTCAGGGGGGCGGAGCCTATGGAAAAACGCCAGCAACGCGGCCTTTTTACGGTTCCTGGCCTT
TTGCTGGCCTTTTGCTCACATGTTCTTTCCTGCGTTATCCCCTGATTCTGTGGATAACCGTATTACCGCC
TTTGAGTGAGCTGATACCGCTCGCCGCAGCCGAACGACCGAGCGCAGCGAGTCAGTGAGCGAGGAAGCGG
AAG
